>Addgene plasmid #156989 | pD649-HAsp-IGSF22-Fc(DAPA)-AviTag-6xHis | depositor full sequence | sequence record 303087 | Full Sequence
TTTCAATATTATTGAAGCATTTATCAGGGTTATTGTCTCATGAGCGGATACATATTTGAATGTATTTAGA
AAAATAAACAAATAGGGGTCAGTGTTACAACCAATTAACCAATTCTGAACATTATCGCGAGCCCATTTAT
ACCTGAATATGGCTCATAACACCCCTTGCTCATGACCAAAATCCCTTAACGTGAGTTACGCGCGCGTCGT
TCCACTGAGCGTCAGACCCCGTAGAAAAGATCAAAGGATCTTCTTGAGATCCTTTTTTTCTGCGCGTAAT
CTGCTGCTTGCAAACAAAAAAACCACCGCTACCAGCGGTGGTTTGTTTGCCGGATCAAGAGCTACCAACT
CTTTTTCCGAAGGTAACTGGCTTCAGCAGAGCGCAGATACCAAATACTGTTCTTCTAGTGTAGCCGTAGT
TAGCCCACCACTTCAAGAACTCTGTAGCACCGCCTACATACCTCGCTCTGCTAATCCTGTTACCAGTGGC
TGCTGCCAGTGGCGATAAGTCGTGTCTTACCGGGTTGGACTCAAGACGATAGTTACCGGATAAGGCGCAG
CGGTCGGGCTGAACGGGGGGTTCGTGCACACAGCCCAGCTTGGAGCGAACGACCTACACCGAACTGAGAT
ACCTACAGCGTGAGCTATGAGAAAGCGCCACGCTTCCCGAAGGGAGAAAGGCGGACAGGTATCCGGTAAG
CGGCAGGGTCGGAACAGGAGAGCGCACGAGGGAGCTTCCAGGGGGAAACGCCTGGTATCTTTATAGTCCT
GTCGGGTTTCGCCACCTCTGACTTGAGCGTCGATTTTTGTGATGCTCGTCAGGGGGGCGGAGCCTATGGA
AAAACGCCAGCAACGCGGCCTTTTTACGGTTCCTGGCCTTTTGCTGGCCTTTTGCTCACATGTTCTTTCC
TGCGTTATCCCCTGATTCTGTGGATAACCGTATTACCGCCTTTGAGTGAGCTGATACCGCTCGCCGCAGC
CGAACGACCGAGCGCAGCGAGTCAGTGAGCGAGGAAGCGGAAGGCGAGAGTAGGGAACTGCCAGGCATCA
AACTAAGCAGAAGGCCCCTGACGGATGGCCTTTTTGCGTTTCTACAAACTCTTTCTGTGTTGTAAAACGA
CGGCCAGTCTTAAGCTCGGGCCCCCTGGGCGGTTCTGATAACGAGTAATCGTTAATCCGCAAATAACGTA
AAAACCCGCTTCGGCGGGTTTTTTTATGGGGGGAGTTTAGGGAAAGAGCATTTGTCAGAATATTTAAGGG
CGCCTGTCACTTTGCTTGATATATGAGAATTATTTAACCTTATAAATGAGAAAAAAGCAACGCACTTTAA
ATAAGATACGTTGCTTTTTCGATTGATGAACACCTATAATTAAACTATTCATCTATTATTTATGATTTTT
TGTATATACAATATTTCTAGTTTGTTAAAGAGAATTAAGAAAATAAATCTCGAAAATAATAAAGGGAAAA
TCAGTTTTTGATATCAAAATTATACATGTCAACGATAATACAAAATATAATACAAACTATAAGATGTTAT
CAGTATTTATTATCATTTAGAATAAATTTTGTGTCGCCCTTAATTGTGAGCGGATAACAATTACGAGCTT
CATGCACAGTGGCGTTGACTCAATATTGGCCATTAGCCATATTATTCATTGGTTATATAGCATAAATCAA
TATTGGCTATTGGCCATTGCATACGTTGTATCTATATCATAATATGTACATTTATATTGGCTCATGTCCA
ATATGACCGCCATGTTGGCATTGATTATTGACTAGTTATTAATAGTAATCAATTACGGGGTCATTAGTTC
ATAGCCCATATATGGAGTTCCGCGTTACATAACTTACGGTAAATGGCCCGCCTGGCTGACCGCCCAACGA
CCCCCGCCCATTGACGTCAATAATGACGTATGTTCCCATAGTAACGCCAATAGGGACTTTCCATTGACGT
CAATGGGTGGAGTATTTACGGTAAACTGCCCACTTGGCAGTACATCAAGTGTATCATATGCCAAGTACGC
CCCCTATTGACGTCAATGACGGTAAATGGCCCGCCTGGCATTATGCCCAGTACATGACCTTATGGGACTT
TCCTACTTGGCAGTACATCTACGTATTAGTCATCGCTATTACCATGGTGATGCGGTTTTGGCAGTACATC
AATGGGCGTGGATAGCGGTTTGACTCACGGGGATTTCCAAGTCTCCACCCCATTGACGTCAATGGGAGTT
TGTTTTGGCACCAAAATCAACGGGACTTTCCAAAATGTCGTAACAACTCCGCCCCATTGACGCAAATGGG
CGGTAGGCGTGTACGGTGGGAGGTCTATATAAGCAGAGCTCGTTTAGTGAACCGTCAGATCGCCTGGAGA
CGCCATCCACGCTGTTTTGACCTCCATAGAAGACACCGGGACCGATCCAGCCTCCGCGGCCGGGAACGGT
GCATTGGAACGCGGATTCCCCGTGCCAAGAGTGACGTAAGTACCGCCTATAGAGTCTATAGGCCCACCCC
CTTGGCTTCGTTAGAACGCGGCTACAATTAATACATAACCTTATGTATCATACACATACGATTTAGGTGA
CACTATAGAATAACATCCACTTTGCCTTTCTCTCCACAGGTGTCCACTCCCAGGTCCAACTGCACCTCGG
TTCTATCGAAAACGCGCCTGCTAGCGCCACCATGAAGACCATCATTGCCCTGAGCTACATCTTCTGCCTG
GTGTTCGCTGCGGCCGCCGAGTTTGTGGAAAAACCTCAGCCTGTGACAGCCCCTGAAGGCGACAAAGCCG
TGTTTAGAGCCAGAGTGCAGGGCAACGCCAAGCCTCACATCAGCTGGAAGAGAGAGAGCGGCATCCCCAT
CAAAGAGAGCGCCAAGATCTTCTACGACAGCATCAACAAAGAGCACGTCCTGAAGCTGGAACCCCTGACC
AGCGACGACAGCGACAACTACAAGTGTATCGCCAGCAACGACCACGCCGACGCCATCTATACAGTGTCCC
TGCTGGTTACCGAGGGCCAAGAGAAGATGGACTTCAAGAAGATGCTGAAGAAGAGAGCCCCTCCGGCTCC
TAAGAAAAAGCAGAAAAAGGTGGCCAACGAGAAAGAGATGCTCGAGATCCTGAGCAAGGTGCCCAAGAAA
GACTTCGAGAAAGTGTGCATGGAATACGGCTTCACCGACTTCCGGGGCCTGCTGCGGAAGCTGAAAGAAA
TGAAGAAGAAGGTCGAGGTCGAGGCCATCAGAATCCTGAAGCCTCTCGAGGACAAAGAGACAAAGGTCGA
CACAACCGTGGTGTTCGACTGCATCATGGAACTGAAGGACCCCAACGTGAAGATGATCTGGATCAAGGGC
ACCGAGCCTCTGAGAATCCAGTACAGCCTGGGGAAGTACGACGTGAAGCAGATGGGCACCAAGTACATGC
TGGTCATCAGCAACGTCAACATGAACGACGCCGGCATCTACAGCCTGAGCGTGGGCGATAAGAGAATGAG
CGCCGAGCTGACAGTGCTGGACGAGCCACTGAAGTTTCTGGGCGAGATGAAGCCCGTGAAAGTGACCGAA
AGACAGACCGCCGTGTTCGAGATCCGGCTGAGCAAGAAAGAACCCAACTTCGTGTGGAAGTTCAACGGCA
AAGAGCTGAAGCGGGACGATAAGTACGAGATCACCGTGTCCGAGGACGGCCTGACACACACCCTGAAGAT
CAAGGACGCCAGACTGAGCGATAGCGGCGAGTTTTCTGCCGAGGCTGGCAATCTGGTGCAGAAAGCCCAG
CTGACCGTGGACAGAATCCCTATCAAGTTCGTGTCCAACCTGAAGAACGTGCGCGTGAAAGAGAGAAGCA
GAGCCTGCCTGGAATGCGAGCTGACCAGCAAGGATGTGACCCTGAGATGGAAGAAGGACGGCCAGCTGCT
GATGCACGGCACAAAGTACAGCATGAACCACGAAGGCAAGCGGGCCGAACTGATCATTGAGGATGCTCAG
CTGTCTGACGGCGGCGAGTATACAGTGGTTGCCATGCAGGATGGCGACCCCACCGAGTACTATAGCACAG
CCATCGTGACAGTGGAAGAACGGCTGGCCACAGTGAAGTCTGGCATGTCTGATGTGCACGCCGCCACAGG
ATCTCCAGCTGAACTGTGCGTGGTGCTGAACGACGAAAAGGTGGAAGGCGTGTGGCTGAAGGATGGCAAA
GAGATCACAGATCTGCCCGGCATGCAGATTGTGAAACAGGGCGCCGTGCACAAGCTGATCTTCCCTTCTA
TGGGCCCCGAACACGAGGGCAAGTACACATTCAGAGCCAAGGGCACAGAGTCCGAGGCCTCCGTGTTTAT
CGCCGATCCTCCTACCATCGATCCCAGCGTTCTGGAAGCTCTGGCCGCTCACGCCATCACAGTGAAAGTG
GGACACACAGCCCACATCAAGGTGCCATTCAGAGGGAAGCCCCTGCCTAAAGTGACCTGGTACAAGGACG
GCATGGAAGTGACAGAAGAGGAACGCGTCAGCATGGAAAGAGGCGAAGATCAGGCCCTGCTGACCATCTC
CAATTGCGTGCGGGAAGATAGCGGCCTGATCCTGCTGAAACTGAAGAATGATCACGGCAGCGCCACCGCC
ACACTGCATCTGTCTGTTCTGGAACCACCTGGCTTCGCCAGCCAGCCTCAAGTGACTGATGTGACCAAAG
AAGCCGTGACCATCACCTGGAACGCCCCTACACAAGATGGCGGAGCACCTGTGCTGGGCTACATCGTGGA
AAGACGGAAGAAAGGCAGCAACCTGTGGGTGCCCGTGAACAAGGACCCTATCCAGGGCACCAAATGCACC
GTGGATGGCCTGCTGGAAGATACCGAGTACGAGTTCAGAGTGATCGCCGTCAACAAGGCCGGACCTGGAC
AGCCTTCTGTGCCTAGTTCTAGCGTGGTGGCTAAGGACCCTGTGAAGCCTCCTGGACTGGTGCAGGATCT
GCACGTGTCCGATAGCAGCAACAGCAGCATCAGCCTGGCTTGGAGAGAACCTGCAGAGGGCGATCCTCCA
AGCGGCTATATCCTGGAAATGAGAGCCGAGGACACCAAAGAATGGTCCAAGTGCACCAAGATTCCCATCA
GCGGCACCTGTTATACCGTCGGCGGACTGATCGAGCGGCAGAAGTACTTTTTCCGGATCAGAGCCGTGAA
TGAGGCCGGCGTGGGAGAACCTGTTGAACTGGATAAGGGCGTCAGAGCCATGCCTCCACCTGGCCTGACA
ACAACAGGCGCGCCGGGCGGCGACAAGACCCACACCTGCCCCCCCTGCCCAGCTCCAGAACTGCTGGGAG
GGCCTTCCGTGTTCCTGTTCCCCCCCAAGCCCAAGGACACCCTGATGATCAGCAGGACCCCCGAGGTGAC
CTGCGTGGTGGTGGCCGTGTCCCACGAGGACCCAGAGGTGAAGTTCAACTGGTACGTGGACGGCGTGGAG
GTGCACAACGCCAAGACCAAGCCCAGAGAGGAGCAGTACAACAGCACCTACAGGGTGGTGTCCGTGCTGA
CCGTGCTGCACCAGGACTGGCTGAACGGCAAAGAATACAAGTGCAAAGTCTCCAACAAGGCCCTGGCTGC
CCCAATCGAAAAGACAATCAGCAAGGCCAAGGGCCAGCCACGGGAGCCCCAGGTGTACACCCTGCCCCCC
AGCCGGGAGGAGATGACCAAGAACCAGGTGTCCCTGACCTGTCTGGTGAAGGGCTTCTACCCCAGCGATA
TCGCCGTGGAGTGGGAGAGCAACGGCCAGCCCGAGAACAACTACAAGACCACCCCCCCAGTGCTGGACAG
CGACGGCAGCTTCTTCCTGTACAGCAAGCTGACCGTGGACAAGTCCAGGTGGCAGCAGGGCAACGTGTTC
AGCTGCAGCGTGATGCACGAGGCCCTGCACAACCACTACACCCAGAAGTCCCTGAGCCTGAGCCCCGGCG
GCAGCGGTCTTAATGATATTTTCGAGGCTCAGAAGATTGAGTGGCATGAACACCACCACCATCACCACTA
AGGCCGGCCTGTAGTCACTGGCACAACGCGTTACCCGGTAAGCCAATCGGGTATACACGGTCGTCATACT
GCAGACAGGGTTCTTCTACTTTGCAAGATAGTCTTGAGTAGTAAAATAAATAGATAGAGAAAATCAGCCT
CGACTGTGCCTTCTAGTTGCCAGCCATCTGTTGTTTGCCCCTCCCCCGTGCCTTCCTTGACCCTGGAAGG
TGCCACTCCCACTGTCCTTTCCTAATAAAATGAGGAAATTGCATCACAACACTCAACCCTATCTCGGTCT
ATTCTTTTGATTTATAAGGGATTTTGCCGATTTCGGCCTATTGGTTAAAAAATGAGCTGATTTAACAAAA
ATTTAACGCGAATTAATTCTGTGGAATGTGTGTCAGTTAGGGTGTGGAAAGTCCCCAGGCTCCCCAGCAG
GCAGAAGTATGCAAAGCATGCATCTCAATTAGTCAGCAACCAGGTGTGGAAAGTCCCCAGGCTCCCCAGC
AGGCAGAAGTATGCAAAGCATGCATCTCAATTAGTCAGCAACCATAGTCCCGCCCCTAACTCCGCCCATC
CCGCCCCTAACTCCGCCCAGTTCCGCCCATTCTCCGCCCCATGGCTGACTAATTTTTTTTATTTATGCAG
AGGCCGAGGCCGCCTCTGCCTCTGAGCTATTCCAGAAGTAGTGAGGAGGCTTTTTTGGAGGCCTAGGCTT
TTGCAAAAAGCTCCCGGGAGCTTGTATATCCATTTTCGGATCTGATCAGCACGTGTTGACAATTAATCAT
CGGCATAGTATATCGGCATAGTATAATACGACAAGGTGAGGAACTAAACCATGACCGAGTACAAGCCCAC
GGTGCGCCTCGCCACCCGCGACGACGTCCCCAGGGCCGTACGCACCCTCGCCGCCGCGTTCGCCGACTAC
CCCGCCACGCGCCACACCGTCGATCCGGACCGCCACATCGAGCGGGTCACCGAGCTGCAAGAACTCTTCC
TCACGCGCGTCGGGCTCGACATCGGCAAGGTGTGGGTCGCGGACGACGGCGCCGCGGTGGCGGTCTGGAC
CACGCCGGAGAGCGTCGAAGCGGGGGCGGTGTTCGCCGAGATCGGCCCGCGCATGGCCGAGTTGAGCGGT
TCCCGGCTGGCCGCGCAGCAACAGATGGAAGGCCTCCTGGCGCCGCACCGGCCCAAGGAGCCCGCGTGGT
TCCTGGCCACCGTCGGCGTCTCGCCCGACCACCAGGGCAAGGGTCTGGGCAGCGCCGTCGTGCTCCCCGG
AGTGGAGGCGGCCGAGCGCGCCGGGGTGCCCGCCTTCCTGGAGACATCCGCGCCCCGCAACCTCCCCTTC
TACGAGCGGCTCGGCTTCACCGTCACCGCCGACGTCGAGGTGCCCGAAGGACCGCGCACCTGGTGCATGA
CCCGCAAGCCCGGTGCCTGACACGTGCTACGAGATTTCGATTCCACCGCCGCCTTCTATGAAAGGTTGGG
CTTCGGAATCGTTTTCCGGGACGCCGGCTGGATGATCCTCCAGCGCGGGGATCTCATGCTGGAGTTCTTC
GCCCACCCCAACTTGTTTATTGCAGCTTATAATGGTTACAAATAAAGCAATAGCATCACAAATTTCACAA
ATAAAGCATTTTTTTCACTGCATTCTAGTTGTGGTTTGTCCAAACTCATCAATGTATCTTATCATGTCTG
TATACCGTCGACCTCTAGCTAGAGCTTGGCGTAATCATGGTCATTACCAATGCTTAATCAGTGAGGCACC
TATCTCAGCGATCTGTCTATTTCGTTCATCCATAGTTGCCTGACTCCCCGTCGTGTAGATAACTACGATA
CGGGAGGGCTTACCATCTGGCCCCAGCGCTGCGATGATACCGCGAGAACCACGCTCACCGGCTCCGGATT
TATCAGCAATAAACCAGCCAGCCGGAAGGGCCGAGCGCAGAAGTGGTCCTGCAACTTTATCCGCCTCCAT
CCAGTCTATTAATTGTTGCCGGGAAGCTAGAGTAAGTAGTTCGCCAGTTAATAGTTTGCGCAACGTTGTT
GCCATCGCTACAGGCATCGTGGTGTCACGCTCGTCGTTTGGTATGGCTTCATTCAGCTCCGGTTCCCAAC
GATCAAGGCGAGTTACATGATCCCCCATGTTGTGCAAAAAAGCGGTTAGCTCCTTCGGTCCTCCGATCGT
TGTCAGAAGTAAGTTGGCCGCAGTGTTATCACTCATGGTTATGGCAGCACTGCATAATTCTCTTACTGTC
ATGCCATCCGTAAGATGCTTTTCTGTGACTGGTGAGTACTCAACCAAGTCATTCTGAGAATAGTGTATGC
GGCGACCGAGTTGCTCTTGCCCGGCGTCAATACGGGATAATACCGCGCCACATAGCAGAACTTTAAAAGT
GCTCATCATTGGAAAACGTTCTTCGGGGCGAAAACTCTCAAGGATCTTACCGCTGTTGAGATCCAGTTCG
ATGTAACCCACTCGTGCACCCAACTGATCTTCAGCATCTTTTACTTTCACCAGCGTTTCTGGGTGAGCAA
AAACAGGAAGGCAAAATGCCGCAAAAAAGGGAATAAGGGCGACACGGAAATGTTGAATACTCATATTCTT
CCTT
Features (pLannotate 1.2.2; 21 found; start..end, strand, type, name):
    119..143     -  CDS            KanR (fragment): aminoglycoside phosphotransferase; aph(3')-Ia; confers resistance to kanamycin
    254..842     +  rep_origin     ori: high-copy-number ColE1/pMB1/pBR322/pUC origin of replication
   1067..1084    +  terminator     rrnB T2 terminator (fragment): transcription terminator T2 from the E. coli rrnB gene
   1109..1128    -  CDS            lacZα (fragment): LacZα fragment of β-galactosidase; lacZ fragment
   1584..1600    +  protein_bind   lac operator: The lac repressor binds to the lac operator to inhibit transcription in E. coli. This inhibition can be relieved by adding lactose or isopropyl-β-D-thiogalactopyranoside (IPTG). lac repressor encoded by lacI
   1843..2146    +  enhancer       CMV enhancer: human cytomegalovirus immediate early enhancer
   2147..2350    +  promoter       CMV promoter: human cytomegalovirus (CMV) immediate early promoter
   2486..2529    +  intron         CMV intron (fragment): modified intron A from human cytomegalovirus
   2581..2599    +  promoter       SP6 promoter: promoter for bacteriophage SP6 RNA polymerase
   2603..2640    +  CDS            IgH signal sequence (fragment): signal sequence from the mouse immunoglobulin heavy chain variable region
   2749..5256    +  CDS            IGSF22 (fragment): IGS22_HUMAN - Experimental evidence at transcript level: Swiss-Prot protein existence level 2. From Homo sapiens (Human).
   5272..5949    +  CDS            IGHG1 (fragment): IGHG1_HUMAN - Experimental evidence at protein level: Swiss-Prot protein existence level 1. Constant region of immunoglobulin heavy chains. Immunoglobulins, also known as antibodies, are membrane-bound or secreted glycoproteins produced by B lymphocytes. In the recognition phase of humoral immunity, the membrane-bound immunoglobulins serve as receptors which, upon binding of a specific antigen, trigger the clonal expansion and differentiation of B lymphocytes into immunoglobulins- secreting plasma cells. Secreted immunoglobulins mediate the effector phase of humoral immunity, which results in
   6164..6275    +  polyA_signal   bGH poly(A) signal: bovine growth hormone polyadenylation signal
   6276..6384    +  rep_origin     f1 ori (fragment): f1 bacteriophage origin of replication; arrow indicates direction of (+) strand synthesis
   6398..6727    +  promoter       SV40 promoter: SV40 enhancer and early promoter
   6775..6822    +  promoter       EM7 promoter: synthetic bacterial promoter&nbsp
   6841..7440    +  CDS            PuroR (fragment): puromycin N-acetyltransferase; pac from Streptomyces; confers resistance to puromycin
   7450..7575    +  CDS            ble (fragment): BLE_KLEPN - Experimental evidence at protein level: Swiss-Prot protein existence level 1. Binding protein with a strong affinity to the bleomycin family of antibiotics. Binds to CL990; an antimitotic-antibiotic compound. From Klebsiella pneumoniae.
   7570..7691    +  polyA_signal   SV40 poly(A) signal: SV40 polyadenylation signal
   7744..8604    -  CDS            AmpR: β-lactamase; bla; confers resistance to ampicillin, carbenicillin, and related antibiotics
   8607..89      -  promoter       AmpR promoter (fragment) (across the origin): bla
