[The description below was written by a language model from this plasmid's Addgene catalogue record and pLannotate feature annotations shown in this document.]
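Description:
pD649-HAsp-IGSF22-Fc(DAPA)-AviTag-6xHis is a mammalian expression plasmid built on the pD649 backbone for producing a secreted, Fc-fused form of human IGSF22 (also known as IGFN2). It is maintained in E. coli as a high-copy plasmid through a ColE1/pUC-type origin and selected with ampicillin via a full-length β-lactamase gene. The total annotated sequence is about 8.6 kb, consistent with the roughly 6.1 kb backbone plus the 2.5 kb synthesized insert.

Expression is driven by the CMV immediate-early enhancer and promoter, followed by a fragment of CMV intron A and an SP6 promoter, which could support in vitro transcription and also serves as a sequencing primer site. The open reading frame begins with a signal sequence: the construct name indicates an HA-type signal peptide, while the automated annotation matches a short stretch to a mouse IgH signal sequence. This signal directs the product into the secretory pathway. It is followed by the IGSF22 coding fragment, cloned between retained NotI and AscI sites, and then a human IgG1 Fc region carrying the D265A and P329A (DAPA) substitutions, which are generally used to reduce Fc effector-function binding. According to the record, an AviTag for site-specific biotinylation and a 6xHis tag for metal-affinity purification lie at the C terminus, although these were not picked up by the feature annotation. A bGH polyadenylation signal ends the transcript. A separate SV40/EM7-driven puromycin resistance cassette with an SV40 poly(A) signal could allow selection of stable mammalian lines.

The plasmid belongs to a collection made for a human IgSF cell-surface protein interaction screen. The depositor notes that some members of the collection may carry an IS4-like transposase insertion upstream of the CMV promoter.
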