Addgene plasmid #156989: pD649-HAsp-IGSF22-Fc(DAPA)-AviTag-6xHis
Purpose: Mammalian expression of secreted protein fused to Fc(DAPA)-Avi-6xHis.
Depositing lab: Chris Garcia. Depositing organization: Stanford University. Publication: A Human IgSF Cell-Surface Interactome Reveals a Complex Network of Protein-Protein Interactions. Wojtowicz WM, Vielmetter J, Fernandes RA, Siepe DH, Eastman CL, Chisholm GB, Cox S, Klock H, Anderson PW, Rue SM, Miller JJ, Glaser SM, Bragstad ML, Vance J, Lam AW, Lesley SA, Zinn K, Garcia KC. Cell. 2020 Aug 20;182(4):1027-1043.e17. doi: 10.1016/j.cell.2020.07.025. PubMed 32822567.
Backbone
  Vector backbone: pD649
  Backbone size w/o insert (bp): 6106
  Vector type: Mammalian Expression
Growth in bacteria
  Bacterial resistance: Ampicillin, 100 μg/mL
  Growth temperature: 37°C
  Growth strain: DH5alpha
  Copy number: High Copy
Gene/Insert
  Gene/Insert name: IGSF22 (alt name: IGS22)
  Species: H. sapiens (human)
  Insert size (bp): 2508
  Mutation: Fc region of human IgG contains D265A and P329A mutations (DAPA)
  Entrez Gene: IGSF22 (a.k.a. IGFN2)
  Promoter: CMV/SP6
  Tag / fusion protein: Fc(DAPA)-AviTag-6xHis (C terminal on backbone)
  Cloning method: Restriction Enzyme; 5′ cloning site GCGGCCGC (not destroyed); 3′ cloning site GGCGCGCC (not destroyed)
  Sequencing primers: 5′ ATTTAGGTGACACTATAG; 3′ CACGTACCAGTTGAACTTCACC
Resource information
  A portion of this plasmid was derived from a plasmid made by: synthesis by ThermoFisher
Terms and licenses: Academic/Nonprofit Terms; Industry Terms: Not Available to Industry
Depositor comments: Some plasmids in this collection may have an IS4-like element ISVsa5 family transposase upstream of the CMV promoter.
How to cite: pD649-HAsp-IGSF22-Fc(DAPA)-AviTag-6xHis was a gift from Chris Garcia (Addgene plasmid # 156989 ; http://n2t.net/addgene:156989 ; RRID:Addgene_156989)
