>Addgene plasmid #156989 | pD649-HAsp-IGSF22-Fc(DAPA)-AviTag-6xHis | depositor partial sequence | sequence record 303088 | insert (secreted protein)
GAGTTTGTGGAAAAACCTCAGCCTGTGACAGCCCCTGAAGGCGACAAAGCCGTGTTTAGAGCCAGAGTGC
AGGGCAACGCCAAGCCTCACATCAGCTGGAAGAGAGAGAGCGGCATCCCCATCAAAGAGAGCGCCAAGAT
CTTCTACGACAGCATCAACAAAGAGCACGTCCTGAAGCTGGAACCCCTGACCAGCGACGACAGCGACAAC
TACAAGTGTATCGCCAGCAACGACCACGCCGACGCCATCTATACAGTGTCCCTGCTGGTTACCGAGGGCC
AAGAGAAGATGGACTTCAAGAAGATGCTGAAGAAGAGAGCCCCTCCGGCTCCTAAGAAAAAGCAGAAAAA
GGTGGCCAACGAGAAAGAGATGCTCGAGATCCTGAGCAAGGTGCCCAAGAAAGACTTCGAGAAAGTGTGC
ATGGAATACGGCTTCACCGACTTCCGGGGCCTGCTGCGGAAGCTGAAAGAAATGAAGAAGAAGGTCGAGG
TCGAGGCCATCAGAATCCTGAAGCCTCTCGAGGACAAAGAGACAAAGGTCGACACAACCGTGGTGTTCGA
CTGCATCATGGAACTGAAGGACCCCAACGTGAAGATGATCTGGATCAAGGGCACCGAGCCTCTGAGAATC
CAGTACAGCCTGGGGAAGTACGACGTGAAGCAGATGGGCACCAAGTACATGCTGGTCATCAGCAACGTCA
ACATGAACGACGCCGGCATCTACAGCCTGAGCGTGGGCGATAAGAGAATGAGCGCCGAGCTGACAGTGCT
GGACGAGCCACTGAAGTTTCTGGGCGAGATGAAGCCCGTGAAAGTGACCGAAAGACAGACCGCCGTGTTC
GAGATCCGGCTGAGCAAGAAAGAACCCAACTTCGTGTGGAAGTTCAACGGCAAAGAGCTGAAGCGGGACG
ATAAGTACGAGATCACCGTGTCCGAGGACGGCCTGACACACACCCTGAAGATCAAGGACGCCAGACTGAG
CGATAGCGGCGAGTTTTCTGCCGAGGCTGGCAATCTGGTGCAGAAAGCCCAGCTGACCGTGGACAGAATC
CCTATCAAGTTCGTGTCCAACCTGAAGAACGTGCGCGTGAAAGAGAGAAGCAGAGCCTGCCTGGAATGCG
AGCTGACCAGCAAGGATGTGACCCTGAGATGGAAGAAGGACGGCCAGCTGCTGATGCACGGCACAAAGTA
CAGCATGAACCACGAAGGCAAGCGGGCCGAACTGATCATTGAGGATGCTCAGCTGTCTGACGGCGGCGAG
TATACAGTGGTTGCCATGCAGGATGGCGACCCCACCGAGTACTATAGCACAGCCATCGTGACAGTGGAAG
AACGGCTGGCCACAGTGAAGTCTGGCATGTCTGATGTGCACGCCGCCACAGGATCTCCAGCTGAACTGTG
CGTGGTGCTGAACGACGAAAAGGTGGAAGGCGTGTGGCTGAAGGATGGCAAAGAGATCACAGATCTGCCC
GGCATGCAGATTGTGAAACAGGGCGCCGTGCACAAGCTGATCTTCCCTTCTATGGGCCCCGAACACGAGG
GCAAGTACACATTCAGAGCCAAGGGCACAGAGTCCGAGGCCTCCGTGTTTATCGCCGATCCTCCTACCAT
CGATCCCAGCGTTCTGGAAGCTCTGGCCGCTCACGCCATCACAGTGAAAGTGGGACACACAGCCCACATC
AAGGTGCCATTCAGAGGGAAGCCCCTGCCTAAAGTGACCTGGTACAAGGACGGCATGGAAGTGACAGAAG
AGGAACGCGTCAGCATGGAAAGAGGCGAAGATCAGGCCCTGCTGACCATCTCCAATTGCGTGCGGGAAGA
TAGCGGCCTGATCCTGCTGAAACTGAAGAATGATCACGGCAGCGCCACCGCCACACTGCATCTGTCTGTT
CTGGAACCACCTGGCTTCGCCAGCCAGCCTCAAGTGACTGATGTGACCAAAGAAGCCGTGACCATCACCT
GGAACGCCCCTACACAAGATGGCGGAGCACCTGTGCTGGGCTACATCGTGGAAAGACGGAAGAAAGGCAG
CAACCTGTGGGTGCCCGTGAACAAGGACCCTATCCAGGGCACCAAATGCACCGTGGATGGCCTGCTGGAA
GATACCGAGTACGAGTTCAGAGTGATCGCCGTCAACAAGGCCGGACCTGGACAGCCTTCTGTGCCTAGTT
CTAGCGTGGTGGCTAAGGACCCTGTGAAGCCTCCTGGACTGGTGCAGGATCTGCACGTGTCCGATAGCAG
CAACAGCAGCATCAGCCTGGCTTGGAGAGAACCTGCAGAGGGCGATCCTCCAAGCGGCTATATCCTGGAA
ATGAGAGCCGAGGACACCAAAGAATGGTCCAAGTGCACCAAGATTCCCATCAGCGGCACCTGTTATACCG
TCGGCGGACTGATCGAGCGGCAGAAGTACTTTTTCCGGATCAGAGCCGTGAATGAGGCCGGCGTGGGAGA
ACCTGTTGAACTGGATAAGGGCGTCAGAGCCATGCCTCCACCTGGCCTGACAACAACA
